>Addgene plasmid #171513 | pX330A-Prdm14-L5-#1 | addgene full sequence | sequence record 337695 | Addgene NGS Result
GGGGGGCGCGCGCCGGGGGGGGGGGGGGGGGGGGGGGGGGGGGGSGGGGSGRGGSGGRGAGGKGCGGCGG
CAGCCAATCAGAGCGGCGCGCTCCGAAAGTTTCCTTTTATGGCGAGGCGGCGGCGGCGGCGGCCCTATAA
AAAGCGAAGCGCGCGGCGGGCGGGAGTCGCTGCGCGCTGCCTTCGCCCCGTGCCCCGCTCCGCCGCCGCC
TCGCGCCGCCCGCCCCGGCTCTGACTGACCGCGTTACTCCCACAGGTGAGCGGGCGGGACGGCCCTTCTC
CTCCGGGCTGTAATTAGCTGAGCAAGAGGTAAGGGTTTAAGGGATGGTTGGTTGGTGGGGTATTAATGTT
TAATTACCTGGAGCACCTGCCTGAAATCACTTTTTTTCAGGTTGGACCGGTGCCACCATGGACTATAAGG
ACCACGACGGAGACTACAAGGATCATGATATTGATTACAAAGACGATGACGATAAGATGGCCCCAAAGAA
GAAGCGGAAGGTCGGTATCCACGGAGTCCCAGCAGCCGACAAGAAGTACAGCATCGGCCTGGACATCGGC
ACCAACTCTGTGGGCTGGGCCGTGATCACCGACGAGTACAAGGTGCCCAGCAAGAAATTCAAGGTGCTGG
GCAACACCGACCGGCACAGCATCAAGAAGAACCTGATCGGAGCCCTGCTGTTCGACAGCGGCGAAACAGC
CGAGGCCACCCGGCTGAAGAGAACCGCCAGAAGAAGATACACCAGACGGAAGAACCGGATCTGCTATCTG
CAAGAGATCTTCAGCAACGAGATGGCCAAGGTGGACGACAGCTTCTTCCACAGACTGGAAGAGTCCTTCC
TGGTGGAAGAGGATAAGAAGCACGAGCGGCACCCCATCTTCGGCAACATCGTGGACGAGGTGGCCTACCA
CGAGAAGTACCCCACCATCTACCACCTGAGAAAGAAACTGGTGGACAGCACCGACAAGGCCGACCTGCGG
CTGATCTATCTGGCCCTGGCCCACATGATCAAGTTCCGGGGCCACTTCCTGATCGAGGGCGACCTGAACC
CCGACAACAGCGACGTGGACAAGCTGTTCATCCAGCTGGTGCAGACCTACAACCAGCTGTTCGAGGAAAA
CCCCATCAACGCCAGCGGCGTGGACGCCAAGGCCATCCTGTCTGCCAGACTGAGCAAGAGCAGACGGCTG
GAAAATCTGATCGCCCAGCTGCCCGGCGAGAAGAAGAATGGCCTGTTCGGAAACCTGATTGCCCTGAGCC
TGGGCCTGACCCCCAACTTCAAGAGCAACTTCGACCTGGCCGAGGATGCCAAACTGCAGCTGAGCAAGGA
CACCTACGACGACGACCTGGACAACCTGCTGGCCCAGATCGGCGACCAGTACGCCGACCTGTTTCTGGCC
GCCAAGAACCTGTCCGACGCCATCCTGCTGAGCGACATCCTGAGAGTGAACACCGAGATCACCAAGGCCC
CCCTGAGCGCCTCTATGATCAAGAGATACGACGAGCACCACCAGGACCTGACCCTGCTGAAAGCTCTCGT
GCGGCAGCAGCTGCCTGAGAAGTACAAAGAGATTTTCTTCGACCAGAGCAAGAACGGCTACGCCGGCTAC
ATTGACGGCGGAGCCAGCCAGGAAGAGTTCTACAAGTTCATCAAGCCCATCCTGGAAAAGATGGACGGCA
CCGAGGAACTGCTCGTGAAGCTGAACAGAGAGGACCTGCTGCGGAAGCAGCGGACCTTCGACAACGGCAG
CATCCCCCACCAGATCCACCTGGGAGAGCTGCACGCCATTCTGCGGCGGCAGGAAGATTTTTACCCATTC
CTGAAGGACAACCGGGAAAAGATCGAGAAGATCCTGACCTTCCGCATCCCCTACTACGTGGGCCCTCTGG
CCAGGGGAAACAGCAGATTCGCCTGGATGACCAGAAAGAGCGAGGAAACCATCACCCCCTGGAACTTCGA
GGAAGTGGTGGACAAGGGCGCTTCCGCCCAGAGCTTCATCGAGCGGATGACCAACTTCGATAAGAACCTG
CCCAACGAGAAGGTGCTGCCCAAGCACAGCCTGCTGTACGAGTACTTCACCGTGTATAACGAGCTGACCA
AAGTGAAATACGTGACCGAGGGAATGAGAAAGCCCGCCTTCCTGAGCGGCGAGCAGAAAAAGGCCATCGT
GGACCTGCTGTTCAAGACCAACCGGAAAGTGACCGTGAAGCAGCTGAAAGAGGACTACTTCAAGAAAATC
GAGTGCTTCGACTCCGTGGAAATCTCCGGCGTGGAAGATCGGTTCAACGCCTCCCTGGGCACATACCACG
ATCTGCTGAAAATTATCAAGGACAAGGACTTCCTGGACAATGAGGAAAACGAGGACATTCTGGAAGATAT
CGTGCTGACCCTGACACTGTTTGAGGACAGAGAGATGATCGAGGAACGGCTGAAAACCTATGCCCACCTG
TTCGACGACAAAGTGATGAAGCAGCTGAAGCGGCGGAGATACACCGGCTGGGGCAGGCTGAGCCGGAAGC
TGATCAACGGCATCCGGGACAAGCAGTCCGGCAAGACAATCCTGGATTTCCTGAAGTCCGACGGCTTCGC
CAACAGAAACTTCATGCAGCTGATCCACGACGACAGCCTGACCTTTAAAGAGGACATCCAGAAAGCCCAG
GTGTCCGGCCAGGGCGATAGCCTGCACGAGCACATTGCCAATCTGGCCGGCAGCCCCGCCATTAAGAAGG
GCATCCTGCAGACAGTGAAGGTGGTGGACGAGCTCGTGAAAGTGATGGGCCGGCACAAGCCCGAGAACAT
CGTGATCGAAATGGCCAGAGAGAACCAGACCACCCAGAAGGGACAGAAGAACAGCCGCGAGAGAATGAAG
CGGATCGAAGAGGGCATCAAAGAGCTGGGCAGCCAGATCCTGAAAGAACACCCCGTGGAAAACACCCAGC
TGCAGAACGAGAAGCTGTACCTGTACTACCTGCAGAATGGGCGGGATATGTACGTGGACCAGGAACTGGA
CATCAACCGGCTGTCCGACTACGATGTGGACCATATCGTGCCTCAGAGCTTTCTGAAGGACGACTCCATC
GACAACAAGGTGCTGACCAGAAGCGACAAGAACCGGGGCAAGAGCGACAACGTGCCCTCCGAAGAGGTCG
TGAAGAAGATGAAGAACTACTGGCGGCAGCTGCTGAACGCCAAGCTGATTACCCAGAGAAAGTTCGACAA
TCTGACCAAGGCCGAGAGAGGCGGCCTGAGCGAACTGGATAAGGCCGGCTTCATCAAGAGACAGCTGGTG
GAAACCCGGCAGATCACAAAGCACGTGGCACAGATCCTGGACTCCCGGATGAACACTAAGTACGACGAGA
ATGACAAGCTGATCCGGGAAGTGAAAGTGATCACCCTGAAGTCCAAGCTGGTGTCCGATTTCCGGAAGGA
TTTCCAGTTTTACAAAGTGCGCGAGATCAACAACTACCACCACGCCCACGACGCCTACCTGAACGCCGTC
GTGGGAACCGCCCTGATCAAAAAGTACCCTAAGCTGGAAAGCGAGTTCGTGTACGGCGACTACAAGGTGT
ACGACGTGCGGAAGATGATCGCCAAGAGCGAGCAGGAAATCGGCAAGGCTACCGCCAAGTACTTCTTCTA
CAGCAACATCATGAACTTTTTCAAGACCGAGATTACCCTGGCCAACGGCGAGATCCGGAAGCGGCCTCTG
ATCGAGACAAACGGCGAAACCGGGGAGATCGTGTGGGATAAGGGCCGGGATTTTGCCACCGTGCGGAAAG
TGCTGAGCATGCCCCAAGTGAATATCGTGAAAAAGACCGAGGTGCAGACAGGCGGCTTCAGCAAAGAGTC
TATCCTGCCCAAGAGGAACAGCGATAAGCTGATCGCCAGAAAGAAGGACTGGGACCCTAAGAAGTACGGC
GGCTTCGACAGCCCCACCGTGGCCTATTCTGTGCTGGTGGTGGCCAAAGTGGAAAAGGGCAAGTCCAAGA
AACTGAAGAGTGTGAAAGAGCTGCTGGGGATCACCATCATGGAAAGAAGCAGCTTCGAGAAGAATCCCAT
CGACTTTCTGGAAGCCAAGGGCTACAAAGAAGTGAAAAAGGACCTGATCATCAAGCTGCCTAAGTACTCC
CTGTTCGAGCTGGAAAACGGCCGGAAGAGAATGCTGGCCTCTGCCGGCGAACTGCAGAAGGGAAACGAAC
TGGCCCTGCCCTCCAAATATGTGAACTTCCTGTACCTGGCCAGCCACTATGAGAAGCTGAAGGGCTCCCC
CGAGGATAATGAGCAGAAACAGCTGTTTGTGGAACAGCACAAGCACTACCTGGACGAGATCATCGAGCAG
ATCAGCGAGTTCTCCAAGAGAGTGATCCTGGCCGACGCTAATCTGGACAAAGTGCTGTCCGCCTACAACA
AGCACCGGGATAAGCCCATCAGAGAGCAGGCCGAGAATATCATCCACCTGTTTACCCTGACCAATCTGGG
AGCCCCTGCCGCCTTCAAGTACTTTGACACCACCATCGACCGGAAGAGGTACACCAGCACCAAAGAGGTG
CTGGACGCCACCCTGATCCACCAGAGCATCACCGGCCTGTACGAGACACGGATCGACCTGTCTCAGCTGG
GAGGCGACAAAAGGCCGGCGGCCACGAAAAAGGCCGGCCAGGCAAAAAAGAAAAAGTAAGAATTCCTAGA
GCTCGCTGATCAGCCTCGACTGTGCCTTCTAGTTGCCAGCCATCTGTTGTTTGCCCCTCCCCCGTGCCTT
CCTTGACCCTGGAAGGTGCCACTCCCACTGTCCTTTCCTAATAAAATGAGGAAATTGCATCGCATTGTCT
GAGTAGGTGTCATTCTATTCTGGGGGGTGGGGTGGGGCAGGACAGCAAGGGGGAGGATTGGGAAGAGAAT
AGCAGGCATGCTGGGGAGCGGCCGCAGGAACCCCTAGTGATGGAGTTGGCCACTCCCTCTCTGCGCGCTC
GCTCGCTCACTGAGGCCGGGCGACCAAAGGTCGCCCGACGCCCGGGCTTTGCCCGGGCGGCCTCAGTGAG
CGAGCGAGCGCGCAGCTGCCTGCAGGAAAGAGCCCACAACCCCTCACTTGGTGGGCCAGTCCTCTGATAG
ACTGTGTCCCCTGGATACCCGTATTCTAGAGCTAGCGAATTCGAATTTAAATCGGATCCGCGGCCGCGAA
GGATCTGCGATCGCTCCGGTGCCCGTCAGTGGGCAGAGCGCACATCGCCCACAGTCCCCGAGAAGTTGGG
GGGAGGGGTCGGCAATTGAACGGGTGCCTAGAGAAGGTGGCGCGGGGTAAACTGGGAAAGTGATGTCGTG
TACTGGCTCCGCCTTTTTCCCGAGGGTGGGGGAGAACCGTATATAAGTGCAGTAGTCGCCGTGAACGTTC
TTTTTCGCAACGGGTTTGCCGCCAGAACACAGCTGAAGCTTCGAGGGGCTCGCATCTCTCCTTCACGCGC
CCGCCGCCCTACCTGAGGCCGCCATCCACGCCGGTTGAGTCGCGTTCTGCCGCCTCCCGCCTGTGGTGCC
TCCTGAACTGCGTCCGCCGTCTAGGTAAGTTTAAAGCTCAGGTCGAGACCGGGCCTTTGTCCGGCGCTCC
CTTGGAGCCTACCTAGACTCAGCCGGCTCTCCACGCTTTGCCTGACCCTGCTTGCTCAACTCTACGTCTT
TGTTTCGTTTTCTGTTCTGCGCCGTTACAGATCCAAGCTGTGACCGGCGCCTACGCTAGACGCCACCATG
GAGAGCGACGAGAGCGGCCTGCCCGCCATGGAGATCGAGTGCCGCATCACCGGCACCCTGAACGGCGTGG
AGTTCGAGCTGGTGGGCGGCGGAGAGGGCACCCCCAAGCAGGGCCGCATGACCAACAAGATGAAGAGCAC
CAAAGGCGCCCTGACCTTCAGCCCCTACCTGCTGAGCCACGTGATGGGCTACGGCTTCTACCACTTCGGC
ACCTACCCCAGCGGCTACGAGAACCCCTTCCTGCACGCCATCAACAACGGCGGCTACACCAACACCCGCA
TCGAGAAGTACGAGGACGGCGGCGTGCTGCACGTGAGCTTCAGCTACCGCTACGAGGCCGGCCGCGTGAT
CGGCGACTTCAAGGTGGTGGGCACCGGCTTCCCCGAGGACAGCGTGATCTTCACCGACAAGATCATCCGC
AGCAACGCCACCGTGGAGCACCTGCACCCCATGGGCGATAACGTGCTGGTGGGCAGCTTCGCCCGCACCT
TCAGCCTGCGCGACGGCGGCTACTACAGCTTCGTGGTGGACAGCCACATGCACTTCAAGAGCGCCATCCA
CCCCAGCATCCTGCAGAACGGGGGCCCCATGTTCGCCTTCCGCCGCGTGGAGGAGCTGCACAGCAACACC
GAGCTGGGCATCGTGGAGTACCAGCACGCCTTCAAGACCCCCATCGCCTTCGCCAGATCCCGCGCTCAGT
CGTCCAATTCTGCCGTGGACGGCACCGCCGGACCCGGCTCCACCGGATCTCGCGAGGGCAGAGGAAGTCT
TCTAACATGCGGTGACGTGGAGGAGAATCCCGGCCCTATGACCGAGTACAAGCCCACGGTGCGCCTCGCC
ACCCGCGACGACGTCCCCAGGGCCGTACGCACCCTCGCCGCCGCGTTCGCCGACTACCCCGCCACGCGCC
ACACCGTCGATCCGGACCGCCACATCGAGCGGGTCACCGAGCTGCAAGAACTCTTCCTCACGCGCGTCGG
GCTCGACATCGGCAAGGTGTGGGTCGCGGACGACGGCGCCGCGGTGGCGGTCTGGACCACGCCGGAGAGC
GTCGAAGCGGGGGCGGTGTTCGCCGAGATCGGCCCGCGCATGGCCGAGTTGAGCGGTTCCCGGCTGGCCG
CGCAGCAACAGATGGAAGGCCTCCTGGCGCCGCACCGGCCCAAGGAGCCCGCGTGGTTCCTGGCCACCGT
CGGCGTCTCGCCCGACCACCAGGGCAAGGGTCTGGGCAGCGCCGTCGTGCTCCCCGGAGTGGAGGCGGCC
GAGCGCGCCGGGGTGCCCGCCTTCCTGGAGACCTCCGCGCCCCGCAACCTCCCCTTCTACGAGCGGCTCG
GCTTCACCGTCACCGCCGACGTCGAGGTGCCCGAAGGACCGCGCACCTGGTGCATGACCCGCAAGCCCGG
TGCCTGAAATCAACCTCTGGATTACAAAATTTGTGAAAGATTGACTGGTATTCTTAACTATGTTGCTCCT
TTTACGCTATGTGGATACGCTGCTTTAATGCCTTTGTATCATGCGTTAACTAAACTTGTTTATTGCAGCT
TATAATGGTTACAAATAAAGCAATAGCATCACAAATTTCACAAATAAAGCATTTTTTTCACTGCATTCTA
GTTGTGGTTTGTCCAAACTCATCAATGTATCTTATCATGTCTGGAATTGACTCAAATGATGTCAATTAGT
CTATCAGAAGCTCATCTGGTCTCCCTTCCGGGCCTGCAGGGGCGCCTGATGCGGTATTTTCTCCTTACGC
ATCTGTGCGGTATTTCACACCGCATA
[95 nt withheld, positions 7517-7611]
T
[46 nt withheld, positions 7613-7658]
C
[141 nt withheld, positions 7660-7800]
CCTTTGACGTTGGAGTCCACGTTCTTT
[37 nt withheld, positions 7828-7864]
ACTCTATCTCGGGCTATTCTTTTGATTTATAAGGGATTTTGCCGATTTCGGTCTATTGGTTAAAAAATGA
GCTGATTTAACAAAAATTTAACGCGAATTTTAACAAAATATTAACGTTTACAATTTTATGGTGCACTCTC
AGTACAATCTGCTCTGATGCCGCATAGTTAAGCCAGCCCCGACACCCGCCAACACCCGCTGACGCGCCCT
GACGGGCTTGTCTGCTCCCGGCATCCGCTTACAGACAAGCTGTGACCGTCTCCGGGAGCTGCATGTGTCA
GAGGTTTTCACCGTCATCACCGAAACGCGCGAGACGAAAGGGCCTCGTGATACGCCTATTTTTATAGGTT
AATGTCATGATAATAATGGTTTCTTAGACGTCAGGTGGCACTTTTCGGGGAAATGTGCGCGGAACCCCTA
TTTGTTTATTTTTCTAAATACATTCAAATATGTATCCGCTCATGAGACAATAACCCTGATAAATGCTTCA
ATAATATTGAAAAAGGAAGAGTATGAGTATTCAACATTTCCGTGTCGCCCTTATTCCCTTTTTTGCGGCA
TTTTGCCTTCCTGTTTTTGCTCACCCAGAAACGCTGGTGAAAGTAAAAGATGCTGAAGATCAGTTGGGTG
CACGAGTGGGTTACATCGAACTGGATCTCAACAGCGGTAAGATCCTTGAGAGTTTTCGCCCCGAAGAACG
TTTTCCAATGATGAGCACTTTTAAAGTTCTGCTATGTGGCGCGGTATTATCCCGTATTGACGCCGGGCAA
GAGCAACTCGGTCGCCGCATACACTATTCTCAGAATGACTTGGTTGAGTACTCACCAGTCACAGAAAAGC
ATCTTACGGATGGCATGACAGTAAGAGAATTATGCAGTGCTGCCATAACCATGAGTGATAACACTGCGGC
CAACTTACTTCTGACAACGATCGGAGGACCGAAGGAGCTAACCGCTTTTTTGCACAACATGGGGGATCAT
GTAACTCGCCTTGATCGTTGGGAACCGGAGCTGAATGAAGCCATACCAAACGACGAGCGTGACACCACGA
TGCCTGTAGCAATGGCAACAACGTTGCGCAAACTATTAACTGGCGAACTACTTACTCTAGCTTCCCGGCA
ACAATTAATAGACTGGATGGAGGCGGATAAAGTTGCAGGACCACTTCTGCGCTCGGCCCTTCCGGCTGGC
TGGTTTATTGCTGATAAATCTGGAGCCGGTGAGCGTGGAAGCCGCGGTATCATTGCAGCACTGGGGCCAG
ATGGTAAGCCCTCCCGTATCGTAGTTATCTACACGACGGGGAGTCAGGCAACTATGGATGAACGAAATAG
ACAGATCGCTGAGATAGGTGCCTCACTGATTAAGCATTGGTAACTGTCAGACCAAGTTTACTCATATATA
CTTTAGATTGATTTAAAACTTCATTTTTAATTTAAAAGGATCTAGGTGAAGATCCTTTTTGATAATCTCA
TGACCAAAATCCCTTAACGTGAGTTTTCGTTCCACTGAGCGTCAGACCCCGTAGAAAAGATCAAAGGATC
TTCTTGAGATCCTTTTTTTCTGCGCGTAATCTGCTGCTTGCAAACAAAAAAACCACCGCTACCAGCGGTG
GTTTGTTTGCCGGATCAAGAGCTACCAACTCTTTTTCCGAAGGTAACTGGCTTCAGCAGAGCGCAGATAC
CAAATACTGTTCTTCTAGTGTAGCCGTAGTTAGGCCACCACTTCAAGAACTCTGTAGCACCGCCTACATA
CCTCGCTCTGCTAATCCTGTTACCAGTGGCTGCTGCCAGTGGCGATAAGTCGTGTCTTACCGGGTTGGAC
TCAAGACGATAGTTACCGGATAAGGCGCAGCGGTCGGGCTGAACGGGGGGTTCGTGCACACAGCCCAGCT
TGGAGCGAACGACCTACACCGAACTGAGATACCTACAGCGTGAGCTATGAGAAAGCGCCACGCTTCCCGA
AGGGAGAAAGGCGGACAGGTATCCGGTAAGCGGCAGGGTCGGAACAGGAGAGCGCACGAGGGAGCTTCCA
GGGGGAAACGCCTGGTATCTTTATAGTCCTGTCGGGTTTCGCCACCTCTGACTTGAGCGTCGATTTTTGT
GATGCTCGTCAGGGGGGCGGAGCCTATGGAAAAACGCCAGCAACGCGGCCTTTTTACGGTTCCTGGCCTT
TTGCTGGCCTTTTGCTCACATGTGAGGGCCTATTTCCCATGATTCCTTCATATTTGCATATACGATACAA
GGCTGTTAGAGAGATAATTGGAATTAATTTGACTGTAAACACAAAGATATTAGTACAAAATACGTGACGT
AGAAAGTAATAATTTCTTGGGTAGTTTGCAGTTTTAAAATTATGTTTTAAAATGGACTATCATATGCTTA
CCGTAACTTGAAAGTATTTCGATTTCTTGGCTTTATATATCTTGTGGAAAGGACGAAACACCGTTAAAGA
GCGTCGCATACAGGTTTTAGAGCTAGAAATAGCAAGTTAAAATAAGGCTAGTCCGTTATCAACTTGAAAA
AGTGGCACCGAGTCGGTGCTTTTTTGTTTTAGAGCTAGAAATAGCAAGTTAAAATAAGGCTAGTCCGTTT
TTAGCGCGTGCGCCAATTCTGCAGACAAATGGCTCTAGAGGTACCCGTTACATAACTTACGGTAAATGGC
CCGCCTGGCTGACCGCCCAACGACCCCCGCCCATTGACGTCAATAGTAACGCCAATAGGGACTTTCCATT
GACGTCAATGGGTGGAGTATTTACGGTAAACTGCCCACTTGGCAGTACATCAAGTGTATCATATGCCAAG
TACGCCCCCTATTGACGTCAATGACGGTAAATGGCCCGCCTGGCATTGTGCCCAGTACATGACCTTATGG
GACTTTCCTACTTGGCAGTACATCTACGTATTAGTCATCGCTATTACCATGGTCGAGGTGAGCCCCACGT
TCTGCTTCACTCTCCCCATCTCCCCCCCCTCCCCACCCCCAATTTTGTATTTATTTATTTTTTAATTATT
TTGTGCAGCGATGGGGGCGGGGGGGGGG
Features (pLannotate 1.2.2; 24 found; start..end, strand, type, name):
    163..390     +  intron         hybrid intron: hybrid between chicken β-actin (CBA) and minute virus of mice (MMV) introns (Gray et al., 2011)
    528..2129    +  CDS            Cas9(N): N-terminal portion of Streptococcus pyogenes Cas9 (Zetsche et al., 2015)
   2130..4628    +  CDS            Cas9(C): C-terminal portion of Streptococcus pyogenes Cas9 (Zetsche et al., 2015)
   4629..4676    +  CDS            nucleoplasmin NLS: bipartite nuclear localization signal from nucleoplasmin
   4710..4821    +  polyA_signal   bGH poly(A) signal: bovine growth hormone polyadenylation signal
   4926..5066    +  repeat_region  AAV2 ITR: inverted terminal repeat of adeno-associated virus serotype 2 inverted
   5211..5422    +  promoter       EF-1α core promoter: core promoter for human elongation factor EF-1α
   5435..5703    +  LTR            5' LTR (truncated): truncated 5' long terminal repeat (LTR) from human T-cell leukemia virus (HTLV) type 1
   5760..6424    +  CDS            CopGFP (fragment): green fluorescent protein 2 from Pontellina plumata, also known as ppluGFP2 (Shagin et al., 2004)
   6548..7147    +  CDS            PuroR: puromycin N-acetyltransferase; pac from Streptomyces alboniger; confers resistance to puromycin
   7148..7254    +  misc_feature   WPRE (fragment): woodchuck hepatitis virus posttranscriptional regulatory element
   7263..7384    +  polyA_signal   SV40 poly(A) signal: SV40 polyadenylation signal
   7465..7516    -  misc_feature   bom (fragment): basis of mobility region from pBR322
   7535..7990    +  rep_origin     f1 ori (sequence partly withheld): f1 bacteriophage origin of replication; arrow indicates direction of (+) strand synthesis
   7991..8040    -  misc_feature   bom (fragment): basis of mobility region from pBR322
   8142..8177    -  CDS            rop (fragment): Rop protein, which maintains plasmids at low copy number; rop
   8272..8376    +  promoter       AmpR promoter: bla
   8377..9237    +  CDS            AmpR: β-lactamase; bla; confers resistance to ampicillin, carbenicillin, and related antibiotics
   9408..9996    +  rep_origin     ori: high-copy-number ColE1/pMB1/pBR322/pUC origin of replication
  10058..10298   +  promoter       U6 promoter: RNA polymerase III promoter for human U6 snRNA
  10328..10403   +  misc_RNA       gRNA scaffold: guide RNA scaffold for the Streptococcus pyogenes CRISPR/Cas9 system
  10410..10453   +  misc_RNA       gRNA scaffold (fragment): guide RNA scaffold for the Streptococcus pyogenes CRISPR/Cas9 system
  10500..10785   +  enhancer       CMV enhancer: human cytomegalovirus immediate early enhancer; contains an 18-bp deletion relative to the standard CMV enhancer
  10787..162     +  promoter       chicken β-actin promoter (across the origin): No description available
