[The description below was written by a language model from this plasmid's Addgene catalogue record and pLannotate feature annotations shown in this document.]
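Description:
pX330A-Prdm14-L5-#1 is an all-in-one CRISPR/Cas9 plasmid for mammalian cells, built on the pX330A backbone and carrying a guide RNA directed against the mouse Prdm14 gene. It is propagated in E. coli as a high-copy plasmid through a ColE1/pUC-type origin with ampicillin selection (AmpR under its own bla promoter). An f1 phage origin is also present, along with small fragments of pBR322 bom and rop that appear to be backbone remnants.

The guide is transcribed by RNA polymerase III from the human U6 promoter, and the short unannotated gap between the promoter and the S. pyogenes gRNA scaffold is where the Prdm14 spacer would sit. A second, partial scaffold fragment lies just downstream. Cas9 is expressed from a CBh-type hybrid promoter (CMV enhancer, chicken β-actin promoter and a hybrid CBA/MVM intron). The annotation splits the coding sequence into contiguous N- and C-terminal portions that together form full-length SpCas9, followed by a nucleoplasmin NLS and a bGH polyadenylation signal. A single AAV2 ITR follows.

The sequenced plasmid also contains a separate marker cassette not mentioned in the catalogue fields. An EF-1α core promoter joined to an HTLV-1 LTR segment drives a CopGFP fragment and puromycin N-acetyltransferase, followed by a WPRE fragment and an SV40 poly(A) signal. How the two reading frames are linked is not annotated. This cassette should allow transfected cells to be identified by fluorescence or enriched with puromycin.

The stated purpose is deletion of a genomic locus in Prdm14. The record does not state which other guide constructs, if any, it is paired with to excise the region.
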