Addgene plasmid #171513: pX330A-Prdm14-L5-#1
Purpose: deletion of a genomic locus in Prdm14 gene
Depositing lab: Hans Schöler. Depositing organization: Max Planck Institute for Molecular Biomedicine. Publication: Residual pluripotency is required for inductive germ cell segregation. Aramaki S, Kagiwada S, Wu G, Obridge D, Adachi K, Kutejova E, Lickert H, Hubner K, Scholer HR. EMBO Rep. 2021 Aug 4;22(8):e52553. doi: 10.15252/embr.202152553. Epub 2021 Jun 22. PubMed 34156139.
Backbone
  Vector backbone: px330A
  Vector type: Mammalian Expression, CRISPR
Growth in bacteria
  Bacterial resistance: Ampicillin, 100 μg/mL
  Growth temperature: 37°C
  Growth strain: DH5alpha
  Copy number: High Copy
Gene/Insert
  Gene/Insert name: Prdm14
  gRNA/shRNA sequence: TTAAAGAGCGTCGCATACAG
  Species: M. musculus (mouse)
  Entrez Gene: Prdm14
  Cloning method: Restriction Enzyme; 5′ cloning site unknown (unknown if destroyed); 3′ cloning site unknown (unknown if destroyed)
  Sequencing primers: 5′ unknown
Terms and licenses: Academic/Nonprofit Terms; Industry Terms: Not Available to Industry
How to cite: pX330A-Prdm14-L5-#1 was a gift from Hans Schöler (Addgene plasmid # 171513 ; http://n2t.net/addgene:171513 ; RRID:Addgene_171513)
